>Addgene plasmid #126280 | pGWB14-LYX062 | addgene full sequence | sequence record 246637 | Addgene NGS Result
TCGGTCTTGCCTTGCTCGTCGGTGATGTACTTCACCAGCTCCGCGAAGTCGCTCTTCTTGATGGAGCGCA
TGGGGACGTGCTTGGCAATCACGCGCACCCCCCGGCCGTTTTAGCGGCTAAAAAAGTCATGGCTCTGCCC
TCGGGCGGACCACGCCCATCATGACCTTGCCAAGCTCGTCCTGCTTCTCTTCGATCTTCGCCAGCAGGGC
GAGGATCGTGGCATCACCGAACCGCGCCGTGCGCGGGTCGTCGGTGAGCCAGAGTTTCAGCAGGCCGCCC
AGGCGGCCCAGGTCGCCATTGATGCGGGCCAGCTCGCGGACGTGCTCATAGTCCACGACGCCCGTGATTT
TGTAGCCCTGGCCGACGGCCAGCAGGTAGGCCGACAGGCTCATGCCGGCCGCCGCCGCCTTTTCCTCAAT
CGCTCTTCGTTCGTCTGGAAGGCAGTACACCTTGATAGGTGGGCTGCCCTTCCTGGTTGGCTTGGTTTCA
TCAGCCATCCGCTTGCCCTCATCTGTTACGCCGGCGGTAGCCGGCCAGCCTCGCAGAGCAGGATTCCCGT
TGAGCACCGCCAGGTGCGAATAAGGGACAGTGAAGAAGGAACACCCGCTCGCGGGTGGGCCTACTTCACC
TATCCTGCCCGGCTGACGCCGTTGGATACACCAAGGAAAGTCTACACGAACCCTTTGGCAAAATCCTGTA
TATCGTGCGAAAAAGGATGGATATACCGAAAAAATCGCTATAATGACCCCGAAGCAGGGTTATGCAGCGG
AAAAGCGCCACGCTTCCCGAAGGGAGAAAGGCGGACAGGTATCCGGTAAGCGGCAGGGTCGGAACAGGAG
AGCGCACGAGGGAGCTTCCAGGGGGAAACGCCTGGTATCTTTATAGTCCTGTCGGGTTTCGCCACCTCTG
ACTTGAGCGTCGATTTTTGTGATGCTCGTCAGGGGGGCGGAGCCTATGGAAAAACGCCAGCAACGCGGCC
TTTTTACGGTTCCTGGCCTTTTGCTGGCCTTTTGCTCACATGTTCTTTCCTGCGTTATCCCCTGATTCTG
TGGATAACCGTATTACCGCCTTTGAGTGAGCTGATACCGCTCGCCGCAGCCGAACGACCGAGCGCAGCGA
GTCAGTGAGCGAGGAAGCGGAAGAGCGCCAGAAGGCCGCCAGAGAGGCCGAGCGCGGCCGTGAGGCTTGG
ACGCTAGGGCAGGGCATGAAAAAGCCCGTAGCGGGCTGCTACGGGCGTCTGACGCGGTGGAAAGGGGGAG
GGGATGTTGTCTACATGGCTCTGCTGTAGTGAGTGGGTTGCGCTCCGGCAGCGGTCCTGATCAATCGTCA
CCCTTTCTCGGTCCTTCAACGTTCCTGACAACGAGCCTCCTTTTCGCCAATCCATCGACAATCACCGCGA
GTCCCTGCTCGAACGCTGCGTCCGGACCGGCTTCGTCGAAGGCGTCTATCGCGGCCCGCAACAGCGGCGA
GAGCGGAGCCTGTTCAACGGTGCCGCCGCGCTCGCCGGCATCGCTGTCGCCGGCCTGCTCCTCAAGCACG
GCCCCAACAGTGAAGTAGCTGATTGTCATCAGCGCATTGACGGCGTCCCCGGCCGAAAAACCCGCCTCGC
AGAGGAAGCGAAGCTGCGCGTCGGCCGTTTCCATCTGCGGTGCGCCCGGTCGCGTGCCGGCATGGATGCG
CGCGCCATCGCGGTAGGCGAGCAGCGCCTGCCTGAAGCTGCGGGCATTCCCGATCAGAAATGAGCGCCAG
TCGTCGTCGGCTCTCGGCACCGAATGCGTATGATTCTCCGCCAGCATGGCTTCGGCCAGTGCGTCGAGCA
GCGCCCGCTTGTTCCTGAAGTGCCAGTAAAGCGCCGGCTGCTGAACCCCCAACCGTTCCGCCAGTTTGCG
TGTCGTCAGACCGTCTACGCCGACCTCGTTCAACAGGTCCAGGGCGGCACGGATCACTGTATTCGGCTGC
AACTTTGTCATGCTTGACACTTTATCACTGATAAACATAATATGTCCACCAACTTATCAGTGATAAAGAA
TCCGCGCGTTCAATCGGACCAGCGGAGGCTGGTCCGGAGGCCAGACGTGAAACCCAACATACCCCTGATC
GTAATTCTGAGCACTGTCGCGCTCGACGCTGTCGGCATCGGCCTGATTATGCCGGTGCTGCCGGGCCTCC
TGCGCGATCTGGTTCACTCGAACGACGTCACCGCCCACTATGGCATTCTGCTGGCGCTGTATGCGTTGGT
GCAATTTGCCTGCGCACCTGTGCTGGGCGCGCTGTCGGATCGTTTCGGGCGGCGGCCAATCTTGCTCGTC
TCGCTGGCCGGCGCCAGATCTGGGGAACCCTGTGGTTGGCATGCACATACAAATGGACGAACGGATAAAC
CTTTTCACGCCCTTTTAAATATCCGATTATTCTAATAAACGCTCTTTTCTCTTAGGTTTACCCGCCAATA
TATCCTGTCAAACACTGATAGTTTAAACGTTGCGATTAAGAATTCGAGCTCGGTACCCCCCTACTCCAAA
AATGTCAAAGATACAGTCTCAGAAGACCAAAGGGCTATTGAGACTTTTCAACAAAGGGTAATTTCGGGAA
ACCTCCTCGGATTCCATTGCCCAGCTATCTGTCACTTCATCGAAAGGACAGTAGAAAAGGAAGGTGGCTC
CTACAAATGCCATCATTGCGATAAAGGAAAGGCTATCATTCAAGATGCCTCTGCCGACAGTGGTCCCAAA
GATGGACCCCCACCCACGAGGAGCATCGTGGAAAAAGAAGACGTTCCAACCACGTCTTCAAAGCAAGTGG
ATTGATGTGACATCTCCACTGACGTAAGGGATGACGCACAATCCCACTATCCTTCGCAAGACCCTTCCTC
TATATAAGGAAGTTCATTTCATTTGGAGAGGACAGCCCAAGCTTCGACTCTAGAGGATCCCCTTAAATCG
ATATGGAACGAGCTATACAAGGAAACGACGCTAGGGAACAAGCTAACAGTGAACGTTGGGATGGAGGATC
AGGAGGTACCACTTCTCCCTTCAAACTTCCTGACGAAAGTCCGAGTTGGACTGAGTGGCGGCTACATAAC
GATGAGACGAATTCGAATCAAGATAATCCCCTTGGTTTCAAGGAAAGCTGGGGTTTCGGGAAAGTTGTAT
TTAAGAGATATCTCAGATACGACAGGACGGAAGCTTCACTGCACAGAGTCCTTGGATCTTGGACGGGAGA
TTCGGTTAACTATGCAGCATCTCGATTTTTCGGTTTCGACCAGATCGGATGTACCTATAGTATTCGGTTT
CGAGGAGTTAGTATCACCGTTTCTGGAGGGTCTCGAACTCTTCAGCATCTCTGTGAGATGGCAATTCGGT
CTAAGCAAGAACTGCTACAGCTTGCCCCAATCGAAGTGGAAAGTAATGTATCAAGAGGATGCCCTGAAGG
TACTCAAACCTTCGAAAAAGAAAGCGAGTAAGTCGAGGGCGAGCTCGAATTCGGTACGCTGAAATCACCA
GTCTCTCTCTACAAATCTATCTCTCTCTATTTTCTCCATAAATAATGTGTGAGTAGTTTCCCGATAAGGG
AAATTAGGGTTCTTATAGGGTTTCGCTCATGTGTTGAGCATATAAGAAACCCTTAGTATGTATTTGTATT
TGTAAAATACTTCTATCAATAAAATTTCTAATTCCTAAAACCAAAATCCAGTACTAAAATCCAGATCTCC
CTGCAGGTCCCCAGATTAGCCTTTTCAATTTCAGAAAGAATGCTAACCCACAGATGGTTAGAGAGGCTTA
CGCAGCAGGTCTCATCAAGACGATCTACCCGAGCAATAATCTCCAGGAAATCAAATACCTTCCCAAGAAG
GTTAAAGATGCAGTCAAAAGATTCAGGACTAACTGCATCAAGAACACAGAGAAAGATATATTTCTCAAGA
TCAGAAGTACTATTCCAGTATGGACGATTCAAGGCTTGCTTCACAAACCAAGGCAAGTAATAGAGATTGG
AGTCTCTAAAAAGGTAGTTCCCACTGAATCAAAGGCCATGGAGTCAAAGATTCAAATAGAGGACCTAACA
GAACTCGCCGTAAAGACTGGCGAACAGTTCATACAGAGTCTCTTACGACTCAATGACAAGAAGAAAATCT
TCGTCAACATGGTGGAGCACGACACACTTGTCTACTCCAAAAATATCAAAGATACAGTCTCAGAAGACCA
AAGGGCAATTGAGACTTTTCAACAAAGGGTAATATCCGGAAACCTCCTCGGATTCCATTGCCCAGCTATC
TGTCACTTTATTGTGAAGATAGTGGAAAAGGAAGGTGGCTCCTACAAATGCCATCATTGCGATAAAGGAA
AGGCCATCGTTGAAGATGCCTCTGCCGACAGTGGTCCCAAAGATGGACCCCCACCCACGAGGAGCATCGT
GGAAAAAGAAGACGTTCCAACCACGTCTTCAAAGCAAGTGGATTGATGTGATATCTCCACTGACGTAAGG
GATGACGCACAATCCCACTATCCTTCGCAAGACCCTTCCTCTATATAAGGAAGTTCATTTCATTTGGAGA
GAACACGGGGGACTCTAGAGTTATCAACAAGTTTGTACAAAAAAGCAGGCTCCACCACTAGTATGGAGTT
GATTGAAGCAAGAGCATTAAAATCCAGTTTTCTTTCAGACATGGCCACAAAAACTAGCCAACAAGTTTTT
CTTGATGATATATGGTGTGTAACGGGTATTAATAACGTACCAAGTGATGATTTTTCAGTTGATGACCTTT
TGAATTTTTCTGACAAAGATTTCAAAGATGGCCAATCTTTACAAGAATTGCATGAAGATGATGAAAAAGA
CTCTTTTTCTGGCTCTTCACAGCACAGAAATTATCAAGTTTCAAACTTTTCATGCATGGATAGTTTTTCC
GGCGAACTTCCTGTTCCGGTAACAATTTATGGCCAAATTTGCAATTTTTTGGTTTATATTTCTAAAGTTT
GGATTTTTATGATAACCCATTTCAACAGGTTGATGAATTGGAGAATCTTGAGTGGTTATCACAATTTGTG
GATGATTCCACGTCGGAATTCTCCTTATTGTGTCCTGCCGGCAGTTTCAAGGACAAAACCGGCTTTTTCC
ACGTTTCCAGGTCCGAACCGGTTACCAGACCGGTTGTGCAGAAAATGAGAGTTCCATGTTTTCCTTTACC
AGTTGTTCAGAAACCGAGAACCAAACGGTCCAGACCGGCTGGAAGAAAATGGTCCTTTTCGTCACCAACA
GTTTCAGCAGACTCGTGTTCACCTACCTCTTCATCATACGGTTCGTCACCGTTTCCTTCGGTTTTATTCA
CAAACCCGGTTCGTGACAGTGACTTGTTTTGTAGCGTAGGAAAGCCGCCGTTGAAAAAGCCGAAAAGAAT
TTCATCAGCAGAGACCGGTTCGGGACGTCGGTGTAGTCATTGCCAGGTCCAAAAAACACCCCAATGGCGA
GCCGGTCCATTGGGTCCAAAAACTTTGTGCAACGCTTGTGGTGTTAGATACAAATCCGGTCGGCTTTTCC
CGGAATATAGACCGGCTTGTAGTCCTTCTTTTTCACAGGAAGTTCACTCGAATAGTCACCGGAAAGTTTT
AGAGATGCGGCGGAAGAAGGAGAGCGGGGAGGTTGTTGACTCCGGCCTAGCCTCTATGATTTCAACTTGT
CCCGGGGACCCAGCTTTCTTGTACAAAGTGGTTGATAACAGCGGGTTAATTAACATCTTTTACCCATACG
ATGTTCCTGACTATGCGGGCTATCCCTATGACGTCCCGGACTATGCAGGATCCTATCCATATGACGTTCC
AGATTACGCTGCTCAGTGCAGCGCTTAGAGCTCGAATTTCCCCGATCGTTCAAACATTTGGCAATAAAGT
TTCTTAAGATTGAATCCTGTTGCCGGTCTTGCGATGATTATCATATAATTTCTGTTGAATTACGTTAAGC
ATGTAATAATTAACATGTAATGCATGACGTTATTTATGAGATGGGTTTTTATGATTAGAGTCCCGCAATT
ATACATTTAATACGCGATAGAAAACAAAATATAGCGCGCAAACTAGGATAAATTATCGCGCGCGGTGTCA
TCTATGTTACTAGATCGGGAATTAGCTTCATCAACGCAAGACATGCGCACGACCGTCTGACAGGAGAGGA
ATTTCCGACGAGCACAGAAAGGACTTGCTCTTGGACGTAGGCCTATTTCTCAGGCACATGTATCAAGTGT
TCGGACGTGGGTTTTCGATGGTGTATCAGCCGCCGCCAACTGGGAGATGAGGAGGCTTTCTTGGGGGGCA
GTCAGCAGTTCATTTCACAAGACAGAGGAACTTGTAAGGAGATGCACTGATTTATCTTGGCGCAAACCAG
CAGGACGAATTAGTGGGAATAGCCCGCGAATATCTAAGTTATGCCTGTCGGCATGAGCAGAAACTTCCAA
TTCGAAACAGTTTGGAGAGGTTGTTTTTGGGCATACCTTTTGTTAGTCAGCCTCTCGATTGCTCATCGTC
ATTACACAGTACCGAAGTTTGATCGATCTAGTAACATAGATGACACCGCGCGCGATAATTTATCCTAGTT
TGCGCGCTATATTTTGTTTTCTATCGCGTATTAAATGTATAATTGCGGGACTCTAATCATAAAAACCCAT
CTCATAAATAACGTCATGCATTACATGTTAATTATTACATGCTTAACGTAATTCAACAGAAATTATATGA
TAATCATCGCAAGACCGGCAACAGGATTCAATCTTAAGAAACTTTATTGCCAAATGTTTGAACGATCTGC
TTCGACGCACTCCTTCTTTACTCCACCATCTCGTCCTTATTGAAAACGTGGGTAGCACCAAAACGAATCA
AGTCGCTGGAACTGAAGTTACCAATCACGCTGGATGATTTGCCAGTTGGATTAATCTTGCCTTTCCCCGC
ATGAATAATATTGATGAATGCATGCGTGAGGGGTATTTCGATTTTGGCAATAGCTGCAATTGCCGCGACA
TCCTCCAACGAGCATAATTCTTCAGAAAAATAGCGATGTTCCATGTTGTCAGGGCATGCATGATGCACGT
TATGAGGTGACGGTGCTAGGCAGTATTCCCTCAAAGTTTCATAGTCAGTATCATATTCATCATTGCATTC
CTGCAAGAGAGAATTGAGACGCAATCCACACGCTGCGGCAACCTTCCGGCGTTCGTGGTCTATTTGCTCT
TGGACGTTGCAAACGTAAGTGTTGGATCCCGGTCGGCATCTACTCTATTCCTTTGCCCTCGGACGAGTGC
TGGGGCGTCGGTTTCCACTATCGGCGAGTACTTCTACACAGCCATCGGTCCAGACGGCCGCGCTTCTGCG
GGCGATTTGTGTACGCCCGACAGTCCCGGCTCCGGATCGGACGATTGCGTCGCATCGACCCTGCGCCCAA
GCTGCATCATCGAAATTGCCGTCAACCAAGCTCTGATAGAGTTGGTCAAGACCAATGCGGAGCATATACG
CCCGGAGCCGCGGCGATCCTGCAAGCTCCGGATGCCTCCGCTCGAAGTAGCGCGTCTGCTGCTCCATACA
AGCCAACCACGGCCTCCAGAAGAAGATGTTGGCGACCTCGTATTGGGAATCCCCGAACATCGCCTCGCTC
CAGTCAATGACCGCTGTTATGCGGCCATTGTCCGTCAGGACATTGTTGGAGCCGAAATCCGCGTGCACGA
GGTGCCGGACTTCGGGGCAGTCCTCGGCCCAAAGCATCAGCTCATCGAGAGCCTGCGCGACGGACGCACT
GACGGTGTCGTCCATCACAGTTTGCCAGTGATACACATGGGGATCAGCAATCGCGCATATGAAATCACGC
CATGTAGTGTATTGACCGATTCCTTGCGGTCCGAATGGGCCGAACCCGCTCGTCTGGCTAAGATCGGCCG
CAGCGATCGCATCCATGGCCTCCGCGACCGGCTGCAGAACAGCGGGCAGTTCGGTTTCAGGCAGGTCTTG
CAACGTGACACCCTGTGCACGGCGGGAGATGCAATAGGTCAGGCTCTCGCTGAATTCCCCAATGTCAAGC
ACTTCCGGAATCGGGAGCGCGGCCGATGCAAAGTGCCGATAAACATAACGATCTTTGTAGAAACCATCGG
CGCAGCTATTTACCCGCAGGACATATCCACGCCCTCCTACATCGAAGCTGAAAGCACGAGATTCTTCGCC
CTCCGAGAGCTGCATCAGGTCGGAGACGCTGTCGAACTTTTCGATCAGAAACTTCTCGACAGACGTCGCG
GTGAGTTCAGGCTTTTTCATATCGGGGTCGTCCTCTCCAAATGAAATGAACTTCCTTATATAGAGGAAGG
GTCTTGCGAAGGATAGTGGGATTGTGCGTCATCCCTTACGTCAGTGGAGATATCACATCAATCCACTTGC
TTTGAAGACGTGGTTGGAACGTCTTCTTTTTCCACGATGCTCCTCGTGGGTGGGGGTCCATCTTTGGGAC
CACTGTCGGCAGAGGCATCTTGAACGATAGCCTTTCCTTTATCGCAATGATGGCATTTGTAGGTGCCACC
TTCCTTTTCTACTGTCCTTTTGATGAAGTGACAGATAGCTGGGCAATGGAATCCGAGGAGGTTTCCCGAT
ATTACCCTTTGTTGAAAAGTCTCAATAGCCCTTTGGTCTTCTGAGACTGTATCTTTGATATTCTTGGAGT
AGACGAGAGTGTCGTGCTCCACCATGTTGACGGATCTCTAGGACGCGTCCTAGAAGCTAATTCACTGGCC
GTCGTTTTACAACGTCGTGACTGGGAAAACCCTGGCGTTACCCAACTTAATCGCCTTGCAGCACATCCCC
CTTTCGCCAGCTGGCGTAATAGCGAAGAGGCCCGCACCGATCGCCCTTCCCAACAGTTGCGCAGCCTGAA
TG
[44 nt withheld, positions 8893-8936]
C
[141 nt withheld, positions 8938-9078]
CCTTTGACGTTGGAGTCCACGTTCTTT
[37 nt withheld, positions 9106-9142]
ACCCTATCTCGGGCTATTCTTTTGATTTATAAGGGATTTTGCCGATTTCGGAACCACCATCAAACAGGAT
TTTCGCCTGCTGGGGCAAACCAGCGTGGACCGCTTGCTGCAACTCTCTCAGGGCCAGGCGGTGAAGGGCA
ATCAGCTGTTGCCCGTCTCACTGGTGAAAAGAAAAACCACCCCAGTACATTAAAAACGTCCGCAATGTGT
TATTAAGTTGTCTAAGCGTCAATTTGTTTACACCACAATATATCCTGCCACCAGCCAGCCAACAGCTCCC
CGACCGGCAGCTCGGCACAAAATCACCACTCGATACAGGCAGCCCATCAGTCCGGGACGGCGTCAGCGGG
AGAGCCGTTGTAAGGCGGCAGACTTTGCTCATGTTACCGATGCTATTCGGAAGAACGGCAACTAAGCTGC
CGGGTTTGAAACACGGATGATCTCGCGGAGGGTAGCATGTTGATTGTAACGATGACAGAGCGTTGCTGCC
TGTGATCAAATATCATCTCCCTCGCAGAGATCCGAATTATCAGCCTTCTTATTCATTTCTCGCTTAACCG
TGACAGGCTGTCGATCTTGAGAACTATGCCGACATAATAGGAAATCGCTGGATAAAGCCGCTGAGGAAGC
TGAGTGGCGCTATTTCTTTAGAAGTGAACGTTGACGATATCAACTCCCCTATCCATTGCTCACCGAATGG
TACAGGTCGGGGACCCGAAGTTCCGACTGTCGGCCTGATGCATCCCCGGCTGATCGACCCCAGATCTGGG
GCTGAGAAAGCCCAGTAAGGAAACAACTGTAGGTTCGAGTCGCGAGATCCCCCGGAACCAAAGGAAGTAG
GTTAAACCCGCTCCGATCAGGCCGAGCCACGCCAGGCCGAGAACATTGGTTCCTGTAGGCATCGGGATTG
GCGGATCAAACACTAAAGCTACTGGAACGAGCAGAAGTCCTCCGGCCGCCAGTTGCCAGGCGGTAAAGGT
GAGCAGAGGCACGGGAGGTTGCCACTTGCGGGTCAGCACGGTTCCGAACGCCATGGAAACCGCCCCCGCC
AGGCCCGCTGCGACGCCGACAGGATCTAGCGCTGCGTTTGGTGTCAACACCAACAGCGCCACGCCCGCAG
TTCCGCAAATAGCCCCCAGGACCGCCATCAATCGTATCGGGCTACCTAGCAGAGCGGCAGAGATGAACAC
GACCATCAGCGGCTGCACAGCGCCTACCGTCGCCGCGACCCCGCCCGGCAGGCGGTAGACCGAAATAAAC
AACAAGCTCCAGAATAGCGAAATATTAAGTGCGCCGAGGATGAAGATGCGCATCCACCAGATTCCCGTTG
GAATCTGTCGGACGATCATCACGAGCAATAAACCCGCCGGCAACGCCCGCAGCAGCATACCGGCGACCCC
TCGGCCTCGCTGTTCGGGCTCCACGAAAACGCCGGACAGATGCGCCTTGTGAGCGTCCTTGGGGCCGTCC
TCCTGTTTGAAGACCGACAGCCCAATGATCTCGCCGTCGATGTAGGCGCCGAATGCCACGGCATCTCGCA
ACCGTTCAGCGAACGCCTCCATGGGCTTTTTCTCCTCGTGCTCGTAAACGGACCCGAACATCTCTGGAGC
TTTCTTCAGGGCCGACAATCGGATCTCGCGGAAATCCTGCACGTCGGCCGCTCCAAGCCGTCGAATCTGA
GCCTTAATCACAATTGTCAATTTTAATCCTCTGTTTATCGGCAGTTCGTAGAGCGCGCCGTGCGTCCCGA
GCGATACTGAGCGAAGCAAGTGCGTCGAGCAGTGCCCGCTTGTTCCTGAAATGCCAGTAAAGCGCTGGCT
GCTGAACCCCCAGCCGGAACTGACCCCACAAGGCCCTAGCGTTTGCAATGCACCAGGTCATCATTGACCC
AGGCGTGTTCCACCAGGCCGCTGCCTCGCAACTCTTCGCAGGCTTCGCCGACCTGCTCGCGCCACTTCTT
CACGCGGGTGGAATCCGATCCGCACATGAGGCGGAAGGTTTCCAGCTTGAGCGGGTACGGCTCCCGGTGC
GAGCTGAAATAGTCGAACATCCGTCGGGCCGTCGGCGACAGCTTGCGGTACTTCTCCCATATGAATTTCG
TGTAGTGGTCGCCAGCAAACAGCACGACGATTTCCTCGTCGATCAGGACCTGGCAACGGGACGTTTTCTT
GCCACGGTCCAGGACGCGGAAGCGGTGCAGCAGCGACACCGATTCCAGGTGCCCAACGCGGTCGGACGTG
AAGCCCATCGCCGTCGCCTGTAGGCGCGACAGGCATTCCTCGGCCTTCGTGTAATACCGGCCATTGATCG
ACCAGCCCAGGTCCTGGCAAAGCTCGTAGAACGTGAAGGTGATCGGCTCGCCGATAGGGGTGCGCTTCGC
GTACTCCAACACCTGCTGCCACACCAGTTCGTCATCGTCGGCCCGCAGCTCGACGCCGGTGTAGGTGATC
TTCACGTCCTTGTTGACGTGGAAAATGACCTTGTTTTGCAGCGCCTCGCGCGGGATTTTCTTGTTGCGCG
TGGTGAACAGGGCAGAGCGGGCCGTGTCGTTTGGCATCGCTCGCATCGTGTCCGGCCACGGCGCAATATC
GAACAAGGAAAGCTGCATTTCCTTGATCTGCTGCTTCGTGTGTTTCAGCAACGCGGCCTGCTTGGCCTCG
CTGACCTGTTTTGCCAGGTCCTCGCCGGCGGTTTTTCGCTTCTTGGTCGTCATAGTTCCTCGCGTGTCGA
TGGTCATCGACTTCGCCAAACCTGCCGCCTCCTGTTCGAGACGACGCGAACGCTCCACGGCGGCCGATGG
CGCGGGCAGGGCAGGGGGAGCCAGTTGCACGCTGTCGCGCTCGATCTTGGCCGTAGCTTGCTGGACCATC
GAGCCGACGGACTGGAAGGTTTCGCGGGGCGCACGCATGACGGTGCGGCTTGCGATGGTTTCGGCATCCT
CGGCGGAAAACCCCGCGTCGATCAGTTCTTGCCTGTATGCCTTCCGGTCAAACGTCCGATTCATTCACCC
TCCTTGCGGGATTGCCCCGACTCACGCCGGGGCAATGTGCCCTTATTCCTGATTTGACCCGCCTGGTGCC
TTGGTGTCCAGATAATCCACCTTATCGGCAATGAAGTCGGTCCCGTAGACCGTCTGGCCGTCCTTCTCGT
ACTTGGTATTCCGAATCTTGCCCTGCACGAATACCAGCGACCCCTTGCCCAAATACTTGCCGTGGGCCTC
GGCCTGAGAGCCAAAACACTTGATGCGGAAGAAGTCGGTGCGCTCCTGCTTGTCGCCGGCATCGTTGCGC
CACATCTAGGTACTAAAACAATTCATCCAGTAAAATATAATATTTTATTTTCTCCCAATCAGGCTTGATC
CCCAGTAAGTCAAAAAATAGCTCGACATACTGTTCTTCCCCGATATCCTCCCTGATCGACCGGACGCAGA
AGGCAATGTCATACCACTTGTCCGCCCTGCCGCTTCTCCCAAGATCAATAAAGCCACTTACTTTGCCATC
TTTCACAAAGATGTTGCTGTCTCCCAGGTCGCCGTGGGAAAAGACAAGTTCCTCTTCGGGCTTTTCCGTC
TTTAAAAAATCATACAGCTCGCGCGGATCTTTAAATGGAGTGTCTTCTTCCCAGTTTTCGCAATCCACAT
CGGCCAGATCGTTATTCAGTAAGTAATCCAATTCGGCTAAGCGGCTGTCTAAGCTATTCGTATAGGGACA
ATCCGATATGTCGATGGAGTGAAAGAGCCTGATGCACTCCGCATACAGCTCGATAATCTTTTCAGGGCTT
TGTTCATCTTCATACTCTTCCGAGCAAAGGACGCCATCGGCCTCACTCATGAGCAGATTGCTCCAGCCAT
CATGCCGTTCAAAGTGCAGGACCTTTGGAACAGGCAGCTTTCCTTCCAGCCATAGCATCATGTCCTTTTC
CCGTTCCACATCATAGGTGGTCCCTTTATACCGGCTGTCCGTCATTTTTAAATATAGGTTTTCATTTTCT
CCCACCAGCTTATATACCTTAGCAGGAGACATTCCTTCCGTATCTTTTACGCAGCGGTATTTTTCGATCA
GTTTTTTCAATTCCGGTGATATTCTCATTTTAGCCATTTATTATTTCCTTCCTCTTTTCTACAGTATTTA
AAGATACCCCAAGAAGCTAATTATAACAAGACGAACTCCAATTCACTGTTCCTTGCATTCTAAAACCTTA
AATACCAGAAAACAGCTTTTTCAAAGTTGTTTTCAAAGTTGGCGTATAACATAGTATCGACGGAGCCGAT
TTTGAAACCACAATTATGGGTGATGCTGCCAACTTACTGATTTAGTGTATGATGGTGTTTTTGAGGTGCT
CCAGTGGCTTCTGTTTCTATCAGCTGTCCCTCCTGTTCAGCTACTGACGGGGTGGTGCGTAACGGCAAAA
GCACCGCCGGACATCAGCGCTATCTCTGCTCTCACTGCCGTAAAACATGGCAACTGCAGTTCACTTACAC
CGCTTCTCAACCCGGTACGCACCAGAAAATCATTGATATGGCCATGAATGGCGTTGGATGCCGGGCAACA
GCCCGCATTATGGGCGTTGGCCTCAACACGATTTTACGTCACTTAAAAAACTCAGGCCGCAGTCGGTAAC
CTCGCGCATACAGCCGGGCAGTGACGTCATCGTCTGCGCGGAAATGGACGAACAGTGGGGCTATGTCGGG
GCTAAATCGCGCCAGCGCTGGCTGTTTTACGCGTATGACAGTCTCCGGAAGACGGTTGTTGCGCACGTAT
TCGGTGAACGCACTATGGCGACGCTGGGGCGTCTTATGAGCCTGCTGTCACCCTTTGACGTGGTGATATG
GATGACGGATGGCTGGCCGCTGTATGAATCCCGCCTGAAGGGAAAGCTGCACGTAATCAGCAAGCGATAT
ACGCAGCGAATTGAGCGGCATAACCTGAATCTGAGGCAGCACCTGGCACGGCTGGGACGGAAGTCGCTGT
CGTTCTCAAAATCGGTGGAGCTGCATGACAAAGTCATCGGGCATTATCTGAACATAAAACACTATCAATA
AGTTGGAGTCATTACCCAATTATGATAGAATTTACAAGCTATAAGGTTATTGTCCTGGGTTTCAAGCATT
AGTCCATGCAAGTTTTTATGCTTTGCCCATTCTATAGATATATTGATAAGCGCGCTGCCTATGCCTTGCC
CCCTGAAATCCTTACATACGGCGATATCTTCTATATAAAAGATATATTATCTTATCAGTATTGTCAATAT
ATTCAAGGCAATCTGCCTCCTCATCCTCTTCATCCTCTTCGTCTTGGTAGCTTTTTAAATATGGCGCTTC
ATAGAGTAATTCTGTAAAGGTCCAATTCTCGTTTTCATACCTCGGTATAATCTTACCTATCACCTCAAAT
GGTTCGCTGGGTTTATCGCACCCCCGAACACGAGCACGGCACCCGCGACCACTATGCCAAGAATGCCCAA
GGTAAAAATTGCCGGCCCCGCCATGAAGTCCGTGAATGCCCCGACGGCCGAAGTGAAGGGCAGGCCGCCA
CCCAGGCCGCCGCCCTCACTGCCCGGCACCTGGTCGCTGAATGTCGATGCCAGCACCTGCGGCACGTCAA
TGCTTCCGGGCGTCGCGCTCGGGCTGATCGCCCATCCCGTTACTGCCCCGATCCCGGCAATGGCAAGGAC
TGCCAGCGCTGCCATTTTTGGGGTGAGGCCGTTCGCGGCCGAGGGGCGCAGCCCCTGGGGGGATGGGAGG
CCCGCGTTAGCGGGCCGGGAGGGTTCGAGAAGGGGGGGCACCCCCCTTCGGCGTGCGCGGTCACGCGCAC
AGGGCGCAGCCCTGGTTAAAAACAAGGTTTATAAATATTGGTTTAAAAGCAGGTTAAAAGACAGGTTAGC
GGTGGCCGAAAAACGGGCGGAAACCCTTGCAAATGCTGGATTTTCTGCCTGTGGACAGCCCCTCAAATGT
CAATAGGTGCGCCCCTCATCTGTCAGCACTCTGCCCCTCAAGTGTCAAGGATCGCGCCCCTCATCTGTCA
GTAGTCGCGCCCCTCAAGTGTCAATACCGCAGGGCACTTATCCCCAGGCTTGTCCACATCATCTGTGGGA
AACTCGCGTAAAATCAGGCGTTTTCGCCGATTTGCGAGGCTGGCCAGCTCCACGTCGCCGGCCGAAATCG
AGCCTGCCCCTCATCTGTCAACGCCGCGCCGGGTGAGTCGGCCCCTCAAGTGTCAACGTCCGCCCCTCAT
CTGTCAGTGAGGGCCAAGTTTTCCGCGAGGTATCCACAACGCCGGCGGCCGCGGTGTCTCGCACACGGCT
TCGACGGCGTTTCTGGCGCGTTTGCAGGGCCATAGACGGCCGCCAGCCCAGCGGCGAGGGCAACCAGCCC
GGTGAGCGTCGGAAAGGCGC
Features (pLannotate 1.2.2; 36 found; start..end, strand, type, name):
      3..89      -  CDS            traI (fragment): TRAI6_ECOLX - Experimental evidence at protein level: Swiss-Prot protein existence level 1. The initiation process of transfer DNA synthesis requires the interaction of at least three plasmid-specific components (TraH, I, and J) at the transfer origin resulting in the assembly of a specialised nucleoprotein complex - the relaxosome. Site- and strand-specific cleavage at the transfer origin is dependent on TraI and TraJ. From Escherichia coli.
    127..498     -  CDS            traJ: oriT-recognizing protein; traJ
    531..640     -  oriT           oriT: incP origin of transfer
    772..962     +  rep_origin     ori (fragment): high-copy-number ColE1/pMB1/pBR322/pUC origin of replication
   1321..1971    -  CDS            TetR: tetracycline resistance regulatory protein; tetR
   2077..2326    +  CDS            TcR (fragment): tetracycline efflux protein; tetA; confers resistance to tetracycline
   2436..2460    -  misc_feature   RB T-DNA repeat: right border repeat from nopaline C58 T-DNA
   2490..2508    +  misc_feature   MCS (fragment): pUC18/19 multiple cloning site
   2559..2904    +  promoter       CaMV 35S promoter: strong constitutive promoter from cauliflower mosaic virus
   2856..2902    +  promoter       minimal CaMV 35S promoter: minimal 35S promoter from cauliflower mosaic virus
   2914..2932    -  misc_feature   MCS (fragment): pUC18/19 multiple cloning site
   2943..3458    +  CDS            P19_TBSVC: Experimental evidence at protein level: Swiss-Prot protein existence level 1. Acts as a suppressor of RNA-mediated gene silencing, also known as post-transcriptional gene silencing (PTGS), a mechanism of plant viral defense that limits the accumulation of viral RNAs. Binds to short interfering RNAs (siRNAs) with high affinity. Acts as a molecular caliper to specifically select siRNAs based on the length of the duplex region of the RNA (By similarity). From Tomato bushy stunt virus (strain Cherry) (TBSV).
   3531..3707    +  polyA_signal   CaMV poly(A) signal: cauliflower mosaic virus polyadenylation signal
   4210..4551    +  promoter       CaMV 35S promoter: strong constitutive promoter from cauliflower mosaic virus
   4577..4601    +  protein_bind   attB1: mutant version of attB; recombination site for the Gateway® BP reaction BP Clonase™
   5392..5616    +  CDS            GATA10 (fragment): GAT10_ARATH - Experimental evidence at protein level: Swiss-Prot protein existence level 1. Transcriptional activator that specifically binds 5'-GATA-3' or 5'-GAT-3' motifs within gene promoters. May be involved in the regulation of some light-responsive genes (By similarity). From Arabidopsis thaliana (Mouse-ear cress).
   5678..5702    -  protein_bind   attB2: mutant version of attB; recombination site for the Gateway® BP reaction BP Clonase™
   5731..5820    +  CDS            3xHA: three tandem HA epitope tags
   5854..6106    +  terminator     NOS terminator: nopaline synthase terminator and poly(A) signal
   6535..6787    -  terminator     NOS terminator: nopaline synthase terminator and poly(A) signal
   6811..7239    -  CDS            nos (fragment): DHNO_AGRT7 - Protein inferred from homology: Swiss-Prot protein existence level 3. From Agrobacterium tumefaciens (strain T37).
   7255..8280    -  CDS            HygR: aminoglycoside phosphotransferase from E. coli; aph(4)-Ia; confers resistance to hygromycin
   8290..8634    -  promoter       CaMV 35S promoter: strong constitutive promoter from cauliflower mosaic virus
   8291..8337    -  promoter       minimal CaMV 35S promoter: minimal 35S promoter from cauliflower mosaic virus
   8740..8895    +  CDS            lacZα (fragment) (sequence partly withheld): LacZα fragment of β-galactosidase; lacZ fragment
   8893..9193    +  rep_origin     M13 ori (fragment) (sequence partly withheld): M13 bacteriophage origin of replication; arrow indicates direction of (+) strand synthesis
   9194..9324    +  CDS            lacI (fragment): lac repressor; lacI; The lac repressor binds to the lac operator to inhibit transcription in E. coli. This inhibition can be relieved by adding lactose or isopropyl-β-D-thiogalactopyranoside (IPTG).
   9378..9402    -  misc_feature   LB T-DNA repeat: left border repeat from nopaline C58 T-DNA
  10859..10978   -  CDS            tetR (fragment): TETR1_ECOLX - Experimental evidence at protein level: Swiss-Prot protein existence level 1. TetR is the repressor of the tetracycline resistance element; its N-terminal region forms a helix-turn-helix structure and binds DNA. Binding of tetracycline to TetR reduces the repressor affinity for the tetracycline resistance gene (tetA) promoter operator sites. From Escherichia coli.
  10998..12146   -  CDS            trfA: trans-acting replication protein that binds to and activates oriV
  12445..13239   -  CDS            KanR: aminoglycoside phosphotransferase; aphA-3; confers resistance to kanamycin
  13431..14198   +  mobile_element IS1: prokaryotic transposable element IS1
  14207..14356   -  CDS            satA (fragment): STA_BACSU - Also known as yyaR. Experimental evidence at protein level: Swiss-Prot protein existence level 1. Involved in resistance to streptothricin, a broad-spectrum antibiotic produced by streptomycetes. Detoxifies streptothricin via acetylation of the beta amino group of the first beta-lysyl moiety of streptothricin. From Bacillus subtilis (strain 168).
  14355..14549   -  CDS            satA (fragment): STA_BACSU - Also known as yyaR. Experimental evidence at protein level: Swiss-Prot protein existence level 1. Involved in resistance to streptothricin, a broad-spectrum antibiotic produced by streptomycetes. Detoxifies streptothricin via acetylation of the beta amino group of the first beta-lysyl moiety of streptothricin. From Bacillus subtilis (strain 168).
  14552..14827   -  CDS            klaC (fragment): KLAC_ECOLX - Also known as telB. Protein predicted: Swiss-Prot protein existence level 4. Belongs to the kla operon, which is associated with cryptic tellurite resistance, and IncW plasmid fertility inhibition. From Escherichia coli.
  14891..15522   -  rep_origin     oriV: incP origin of replication
