[The description below was written by a language model from this plasmid's Addgene catalogue record and pLannotate feature annotations shown in this document.]
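Description:
pGWB14-LYX062 is a plant binary expression plasmid built on the pGWB14 backbone, designed for Agrobacterium-mediated transient or stable expression of a Nicotiana benthamiana transcription factor (gene model Niben101Scf01190g04010.1). The backbone is a low-copy, broad-host-range IncP-type replicon: the annotation shows oriV with its trans-acting replication protein trfA, along with oriT and traJ for conjugal mobilisation, allowing maintenance in both E. coli and Agrobacterium. Bacterial selection is by kanamycin (aphA-3). Remnants of tetracycline resistance genes, an IS1 element and other partial backbone fragments are also annotated but appear incidental.

Between the nopaline-type right and left T-DNA borders lie three expression units. The main cassette places the transcription factor coding sequence under the constitutive CaMV 35S promoter, flanked by attB1 and attB2 Gateway sites (the record lists Gibson cloning as the assembly method), followed in frame by a C-terminal 3xHA epitope tag and the NOS terminator. Part of the insert shows similarity to Arabidopsis GATA10, suggesting that the encoded protein is a GATA-type factor, although the catalogue entry does not name the family. A second 35S-driven cassette encodes hygromycin phosphotransferase with a NOS terminator, giving hygromycin selection of stable plant transformants. The feature table also reveals a third unit not mentioned in the catalogue fields: a 35S promoter driving the tomato bushy stunt virus P19 silencing suppressor with a CaMV polyadenylation signal, which would be expected to boost protein accumulation during agroinfiltration by limiting post-transcriptional gene silencing. The HA tag allows the expressed factor to be detected or immunoprecipitated with anti-HA antibodies.
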