Addgene plasmid #126280: pGWB14-LYX062
Purpose: With a Nicotiana benthamiana transcription factor in PGWB14 backbone, for Agrobacterium mediated transient or stable expression corresponding transcription factor fused with a C-terminal HA tag.
Depositing lab: Silin Zhong. Depositing organization: Chinese University of Hong Kong.
Backbone
  Vector backbone: pGWB14
  Vector type: Plant Expression
  Selectable markers: Hygromycin
Growth in bacteria
  Bacterial resistance: Kanamycin, 50 μg/mL
  Growth temperature: 37°C
  Growth strain: DH5alpha
  Copy number: Low Copy
Gene/Insert
  Gene/Insert name: Niben101Scf01190g04010.1
  Species: Nicotiana benthamiana
  Promoter: CaMV 35S
  Tag / fusion protein: HA (C terminal on insert)
  Cloning method: Gibson Cloning
Terms and licenses: Academic/Nonprofit Terms; Industry Terms: Not Available to Industry
How to cite: pGWB14-LYX062 was a gift from Silin Zhong (Addgene plasmid # 126280 ; http://n2t.net/addgene:126280 ; RRID:Addgene_126280)
